Addgene plasmid #239450: pSG1017-2xBsaI-SaKKH-2xUGI_P2A_EGFP
Purpose: (Empty Backbone) Codon-optimized S. aureus KKH Cas9 with 2x UGI. 2x BsaI sites for easy cloning of varying deaminases for cytosine base editing. EGFP can serve as a transfection marker.
Depositing lab: Alexis Komor. Depositing organization: University of California, San Diego (UCSD).
Backbone
  Vector backbone: pBR322
  Backbone size (bp): 4361
  Vector type: Mammalian Expression, CRISPR
  Promoter: CMV
  Tag / fusion protein: EGFP (C terminal on insert)
Growth in bacteria
  Bacterial resistance: Ampicillin, 100 μg/mL
  Growth temperature: 37°C
  Growth strain: DH5alpha
  Copy number: High Copy
Gene/Insert
  Cloning method: Golden Gate
  Sequencing primers: 5′ CGCAAATGGGCGGTAGGCGTG
Terms and licenses: Academic/Nonprofit Terms; Industry Terms: Not Available to Industry
How to cite: pSG1017-2xBsaI-SaKKH-2xUGI_P2A_EGFP was a gift from Alexis Komor (Addgene plasmid # 239450 ; http://n2t.net/addgene:239450 ; RRID:Addgene_239450)
