[The description below was written by a language model from this plasmid's Addgene catalogue record and pLannotate feature annotations shown in this document.]
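Description:
pSG1017-2xBsaI-SaKKH-2xUGI_P2A_EGFP is an 8.1 kb mammalian expression plasmid that serves as an empty acceptor backbone for building cytosine base editors. The catalogue lists pBR322 as the backbone. It is propagated in E. coli at high copy from a ColE1/pUC-type origin and selected with ampicillin through the bla (AmpR) gene. Short remnants of earlier cloning vectors (lac promoter/operator, CAP site, and lacI, MCS, SV40 promoter and bom fragments) are also annotated, but the record assigns them no role.

The expression cassette is driven by the CMV immediate-early enhancer and promoter, followed by a T7 promoter, and ends in a bGH polyadenylation signal. According to the record, two BsaI sites allow Golden Gate insertion of a deaminase of choice. They are not annotated in the feature table, but they presumably lie in the gap between the T7 promoter and the Cas9 coding sequence. Downstream is a codon-optimized Staphylococcus aureus Cas9 carrying the KKH mutations, a variant known for relaxed PAM recognition. The record does not say whether it is a nickase or catalytically dead form. The Cas9 is fused to two copies of the uracil-DNA glycosylase inhibitor (UGI) from phage PBS2. UGI blocks excision of the uracil produced by cytosine deamination and so favours C-to-T outcomes. The automated annotation marks only one UGI copy, although the gap after Cas9 leaves room for the second.

A P2A self-cleaving peptide then links EGFP, so the fluorescent protein is produced separately from the same transcript and serves as a transfection marker. No guide RNA cassette is annotated, so the sgRNA would need to be supplied from another construct.

The plasmid is suited to swapping in and comparing different deaminases in an otherwise constant SaKKH base editor architecture.
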