Features (pLannotate 1.2.2; 17 found; start..end, strand, type, name):
    171..1031    -  CDS            AmpR: β-lactamase; bla; confers resistance to ampicillin, carbenicillin, and related antibiotics
   1032..1136    -  promoter       AmpR promoter: bla
   1207..1251    -  misc_feature   bom (fragment): basis of mobility region from pBR322
   1482..1785    +  enhancer       CMV enhancer: human cytomegalovirus immediate early enhancer
   1786..1989    +  promoter       CMV promoter: human cytomegalovirus (CMV) immediate early promoter
   2031..2049    +  promoter       T7 promoter: promoter for bacteriophage T7 RNA polymerase
   2240..5392    +  CDS            cas9: CAS9_STAAU - Experimental evidence at protein level: Swiss-Prot protein existence level 1. CRISPR (clustered regularly interspaced short palindromic repeat) is an adaptive immune system that provides protection against mobile genetic elements (viruses, transposable elements and conjugative plasmids). CRISPR clusters contain spacers, sequences complementary to antecedent mobile elements, and target invading nucleic acids. CRISPR clusters are transcribed and processed into CRISPR RNA (crRNA). In type II CRISPR systems correct processing of pre-crRNA requires a trans- encoded small RNA (tracrRNA)
   5702..5950    +  CDS            UGI: UNGI_BPPB2 - Experimental evidence at protein level: Swiss-Prot protein existence level 1. This protein binds specifically and reversibly to the host uracil-DNA glycosylase, preventing removal of uracil residues from PBS2 DNA by the host uracil-excision repair system. From Bacillus phage PBS2 (Bacteriophage PBS2).
   6080..6796    +  CDS            EGFP: EGFP is a basic (constitutively fluorescent) green fluorescent protein published in 1996, derived from Aequorea victoria. It is reported to be a rapidly-maturing weak dimer with moderate acid sensitivity.
   6851..7075    +  polyA_signal   bGH poly(A) signal: bovine growth hormone polyadenylation signal
   7079..7100    +  promoter       SV40 promoter (fragment): SV40 enhancer and early promoter
   7105..7121    +  misc_feature   MCS (fragment): pBluescript multiple cloning site
   7170..7186    -  protein_bind   lac operator: The lac repressor binds to the lac operator to inhibit transcription in E. coli. This inhibition can be relieved by adding lactose or isopropyl-β-D-thiogalactopyranoside (IPTG). lac repressor encoded by lacI
   7194..7224    -  promoter       lac promoter: promoter for the E. coli lac operon
   7239..7260    -  protein_bind   CAP binding site: CAP binding activates transcription in the presence of cAMP. E. coli catabolite activator protein
   7273..7365    -  CDS            lacI (fragment): lac repressor; lacI; The lac repressor binds to the lac operator to inhibit transcription in E. coli. This inhibition can be relieved by adding lactose or isopropyl-β-D-thiogalactopyranoside (IPTG).
   7548..8136    -  rep_origin     ori: high-copy-number ColE1/pMB1/pBR322/pUC origin of replication
>Addgene plasmid #239450 | pSG1017-2xBsaI-SaKKH-2xUGI_P2A_EGFP | addgene full sequence | sequence record 476833 | Addgene NGS Result
GAAGATCCTTTGATCTTTTCTACGGGGTCTGACACTCAGTGGAACGAAAACTCACGTTAAGGGATTTTGG
TCATGAGATTATCAAAAAGGATCTTCACCTAGATCCTTTTAAATTAAAAATGAAGTTTTAAATCAATCTA
AAGTATATATGAGTAAACTTGGTCTGACAGTTACCAATGCTTAATCAGTGAGGCACCTATCTCAGCGATC
TGTCTATTTCGTTCATCCATAGTTGCCTGACTCCCCGTCGTGTAGATAACTACGATACGGGAGGGCTTAC
CATCTGGCCCCAGTGCTGCAATGATACCGCGGGACCCACGCTCACCGGCTCCAGATTTATCAGCAATAAA
CCAGCCAGCCGGAAGGGCCGAGCGCAGAAGTGGTCCTGCAACTTTATCCGCCTCCATCCAGTCTATTAAT
TGTTGCCGGGAAGCTAGAGTAAGTAGTTCGCCAGTTAATAGTTTGCGCAACGTTGTTGCCATTGCTACAG
GCATCGTGGTGTCACGCTCGTCGTTTGGTATGGCTTCATTCAGCTCCGGTTCCCAACGATCAAGGCGAGT
TACATGATCCCCCATGTTGTGCAAAAAAGCGGTTAGCTCCTTCGGTCCTCCGATCGTTGTCAGAAGTAAG
TTGGCCGCAGTGTTATCACTCATGGTTATGGCAGCACTGCATAATTCTCTTACTGTCATGCCATCCGTAA
GATGCTTTTCTGTGACTGGTGAGTACTCAACCAAGTCATTCTGAGAATAGTGTATGCGGCGACCGAGTTG
CTCTTGCCCGGCGTCAATACGGGATAATACCGCGCCACATAGCAGAACTTTAAAAGTGCTCATCATTGGA
AAACGTTCTTCGGGGCGAAAACTCTCAAGGATCTTACCGCTGTTGAGATCCAGTTCGATGTAACCCACTC
GTGCACCCAACTGATCTTCAGCATCTTTTACTTTCACCAGCGTTTCTGGGTGAGCAAAAACAGGAAGGCA
AAATGCCGCAAAAAAGGGAATAAGGGCGACACGGAAATGTTGAATACTCATACTCTTCCTTTTTCAATAT
TATTGAAGCATTTATCAGGGTTATTGTCTCATGAGCGGATACATATTTGAATGTATTTAGAAAAATAAAC
AAATAGGGGTTCCGCGCACATTTCCCCGAAAAGTGCCACCTGACGTCGACGGATCGGGAGATCGATCTCC
CGATCCCCTAGGGTCGACTCTCAGTACAATCTGCTCTGATGCCGCATAGTTAAGCCAGTATCTGCTCCCT
GCTTGTGTGTTGGAGGTCGCTGAGTAGTGCGCGAGCAAAATTTAAGCTACAACAAGGCAAGGCTTGACCG
ACAATTGCATGAAGAATCTGCTTAGGGTTAGGCGTTTTGCGCTGCTTCGCGATGTACGGGCCAGATATAC
GCGTTGACATTGATTATTGACTAGTTATTAATAGTAATCAATTACGGGGTCATTAGTTCATAGCCCATAT
ATTGAGTTCCGCGTTACATAACTTACGGTAAATGGCCCGCCTGGCTGACCGCCCAACGACCCCCGCCCAT
TGACGTCAATAATGACGTATGTTCCCATAGTAACGCCAATAGGGACTTTCCATTGACGTCAATGGGTGGA
GTATTTACGGTAAACTGCCCACTTGGCAGTACATCAAGTGTATCATATGCCAAGTACGCCCCCTATTGAC
GTCAATGACGGTAAATGGCCCGCCTGGCATTATGCCCAGTACATGACCTTATGGGACTTTCCTACTTGGC
AGTACATCTACGTATTAGTCATCGCTATTACCATGGTGATGCGGTTTTGGCAGTACATCAATGGGCGTGG
ATAGCGGTTTGACTCACGGGGATTTCCAAGTCTCCACCCCATTGACGTCAATGGGAGTTTGTTTTGGCAC
CAAAATCAACGGGACTTTCCAAAATGTCGTAACAACTCCGCCCCATTGACGCAAATGGGCGGTAGGCGTG
TACGGTGGGAGGTCTATATAAGCAGAGCTGGTTTAGTGAACCGTCAGATCCGCTAGAGATCCGCGGCCGC
TAATACGACTCACTATAGGGAGAGCCGCCACCATGAAACGGACAGCCGACGGAAGCGAGTTCGAGTCACC
AAAGAAGAAGCGGAAAGTCTGAGACCATTAATGGGTCTCTTCCGGAGGATCTAGCGGAGGCTCCTCTGGC
TCTGAGACACCTGGCACAAGCGAGAGCGCAACACCTGAAAGCAGCGGGGGCAGCAGCGGGGGGTCAGGGA
AGCGAAATTACATTCTGGGGCTGGCCATTGGCATTACATCAGTGGGCTATGGCATCATTGACTACGAGAC
AAGGGACGTGATCGACGCCGGCGTGAGACTGTTCAAGGAGGCCAACGTGGAGAACAATGAGGGCCGGAGA
TCCAAGAGGGGAGCAAGGCGCCTGAAGCGGAGAAGGCGCCACAGAATCCAGAGAGTGAAGAAGCTGCTGT
TCGATTACAACCTGCTGACCGACCACTCCGAGCTGTCTGGCATCAATCCTTATGAGGCCAGAGTGAAGGG
CCTGTCCCAGAAGCTGTCTGAGGAGGAGTTTAGCGCCGCCCTGCTGCACCTGGCAAAGAGGAGAGGCGTG
CACAACGTGAATGAGGTGGAGGAGGACACCGGCAACGAGCTGTCCACAAAGGAGCAGATCAGCCGCAATT
CCAAGGCCCTGGAGGAGAAGTATGTGGCCGAGCTGCAGCTGGAGCGGCTGAAGAAGGATGGCGAGGTGAG
GGGCTCCATCAATCGCTTCAAGACCTCTGACTACGTGAAGGAGGCCAAGCAGCTGCTGAAGGTGCAGAAG
GCCTACCACCAGCTGGATCAGTCCTTTATCGATACATATATCGACCTGCTGGAGACAAGGCGCACATACT
ATGAGGGACCAGGAGAGGGCTCTCCCTTCGGCTGGAAGGACATCAAGGAGTGGTACGAGATGCTGATGGG
CCACTGCACCTATTTTCCAGAGGAGCTGAGAAGCGTGAAGTACGCCTATAACGCCGATCTGTACAACGCC
CTGAATGACCTGAACAACCTGGTCATCACCAGGGATGAGAACGAGAAGCTGGAGTACTATGAGAAGTTCC
AGATCATCGAGAACGTGTTCAAGCAGAAGAAGAAGCCTACACTGAAGCAGATCGCCAAGGAGATCCTGGT
GAACGAGGAGGACATCAAGGGCTACCGCGTGACCTCCACAGGCAAGCCAGAGTTCACCAATCTGAAGGTG
TATCACGATATCAAGGACATCACAGCCCGGAAGGAGATCATCGAGAACGCCGAGCTGCTGGATCAGATCG
CCAAGATCCTGACCATCTATCAGAGCTCCGAGGACATCCAGGAGGAGCTGACCAACCTGAATAGCGAGCT
GACACAGGAGGAGATCGAGCAGATCAGCAATCTGAAGGGCTACACCGGCACACACAACCTGAGCCTGAAG
GCCATCAATCTGATCCTGGATGAGCTGTGGCACACAAACGACAATCAGATCGCCATCTTTAACCGGCTGA
AGCTGGTGCCAAAGAAGGTGGACCTGTCCCAGCAGAAGGAGATCCCAACCACACTGGTGGACGATTTCAT
CCTGTCTCCCGTGGTGAAGCGGAGCTTCATCCAGAGCATCAAAGTGATCAACGCCATCATCAAGAAGTAC
GGCCTGCCCAATGATATCATCATCGAGCTGGCCAGGGAGAAGAACTCCAAGGACGCCCAGAAGATGATCA
ATGAGATGCAGAAGAGGAACCGCCAGACCAATGAGCGGATCGAGGAGATCATCAGAACCACAGGCAAGGA
GAACGCCAAGTACCTGATCGAGAAGATCAAGCTGCACGATATGCAGGAGGGCAAGTGTCTGTATTCTCTG
GAGGCCATCCCTCTGGAGGACCTGCTGAACAATCCATTCAACTACGAGGTGGATCACATCATCCCCCGGA
GCGTGAGCTTCGACAATTCTTTTAACAATAAGGTGCTGGTGAAGCAGGAGGAGAACAGCAAGAAGGGCAA
TAGGACCCCTTTCCAGTACCTGTCTAGCTCCGATTCTAAGATCAGCTACGAGACATTCAAGAAGCACATC
CTGAATCTGGCCAAGGGCAAGGGCCGCATCAGCAAGACCAAGAAGGAGTACCTGCTGGAGGAGCGGGACA
TCAACAGATTCTCCGTGCAGAAGGACTTCATCAACCGGAATCTGGTGGACACCAGATACGCCACACGCGG
CCTGATGAATCTGCTGCGGTCTTATTTCAGAGTGAACAATCTGGATGTGAAGGTGAAGAGCATCAACGGC
GGCTTCACCTCCTTTCTGCGGAGAAAGTGGAAGTTTAAGAAGGAGCGCAACAAGGGCTATAAGCACCACG
CCGAGGATGCCCTGATCATCGCCAATGCCGACTTCATCTTTAAGGAGTGGAAGAAGCTGGACAAGGCCAA
GAAAGTGATGGAGAACCAGATGTTCGAGGAGAAGCAGGCCGAGAGCATGCCCGAGATCGAGACAGAGCAG
GAGTACAAGGAGATTTTCATCACACCTCACCAGATCAAGCACATCAAGGACTTCAAGGACTACAAGTATT
CTCACAGGGTGGATAAGAAGCCCAACCGCAAGCTGATCAATGACACCCTGTATAGCACACGGAAGGACGA
TAAGGGCAATACCCTGATCGTGAACAATCTGAACGGCCTGTACGACAAGGATAATGACAAGCTGAAGAAG
CTGATCAACAAGTCTCCCGAGAAGCTGCTGATGTACCACCACGATCCTCAGACATATCAGAAGCTGAAGC
TGATCATGGAGCAGTACGGCGACGAGAAGAACCCACTGTATAAGTACTATGAGGAGACAGGCAACTACCT
GACAAAGTATAGCAAGAAGGATAATGGCCCCGTGATCAAGAAGATCAAGTACTATGGCAACAAGCTGAAT
GCCCACCTGGACATCACCGACGATTACCCTAACTCTCGCAATAAGGTGGTGAAGCTGAGCCTGAAGCCAT
ACCGGTTCGACGTGTACCTGGACAACGGCGTGTATAAGTTTGTGACAGTGAAGAATCTGGATGTGATCAA
GAAGGAGAACTACTATGAGGTGAACAGCAAGTGCTACGAGGAGGCCAAGAAGCTGAAGAAGATCAGCAAC
CAGGCCGAGTTCATCGCCTCTTTTTACAAGAATGACCTGATCAAGATCAATGGCGAGCTGTATAGAGTGA
TCGGCGTGAACAATGATCTGCTGAACAGAATCGAAGTGAATATGATCGACATCACCTACAGGGAGTATCT
GGAGAACATGAATGATAAGAGGCCCCCTCATATCATCAAGACCATCGCCTCTAAGACACAGAGCATCAAG
AAGTACAGCACAGACATCCTGGGGAACCTGTATGAAGTCAAGAGCAAGAAACATCCTCAGATTATCAAGA
AAAGTGGCGGGAGCGGCGGGAGCGGAGGGAGCACTAATCTGAGCGACATCATTGAGAAGGAGACTGGGAA
ACAGCTGGTCATTCAGGAGTCCATCCTGATGCTGCCTGAGGAGGTGGAGGAAGTGATCGGCAACAAGCCA
GAGTCTGACATCCTGGTGCACACCGCCTACGACGAGTCCACAGATGAGAATGTGATGCTGCTGACCTCTG
ACGCCCCCGAGTATAAGCCTTGGGCCCTGGTCATCCAGGATTCTAACGGCGAGAATAAGATCAAGATGCT
GAGCGGAGGATCCGGAGGATCTGGAGGCAGCACCAACCTGTCTGACATCATCGAGAAGGAGACAGGCAAG
CAGCTGGTCATCCAGGAGAGCATCCTGATGCTGCCCGAAGAAGTCGAAGAAGTGATCGGAAACAAGCCTG
AGAGCGATATCCTGGTCCATACCGCCTACGACGAGAGTACCGACGAAAATGTGATGCTGCTGACATCCGA
CGCCCCAGAGTATAAGCCCTGGGCTCTGGTCATCCAGGATTCCAACGGAGAGAACAAAATCAAAATGCTG
TCTGGCGGCTCAAAAAGAACCGCCGACGGCAGCGAATTCGAGCCCAAGAAGAAGAGGAAAGTCGGAAGCG
GAGCTACTAACTTCAGCCTGCTGAAGCAGGCTGGAGACGTGGAGGAGAACCCTGGACCTATGGTGAGCAA
GGGCGAGGAGCTGTTCACCGGGGTGGTGCCCATCCTGGTCGAGCTGGACGGCGACGTAAACGGCCACAAG
TTCAGCGTGTCCGGCGAGGGCGAGGGCGATGCCACCTACGGCAAGCTGACCCTGAAGTTCATCTGCACCA
CCGGCAAGCTGCCCGTGCCCTGGCCCACCCTCGTGACCACCCTGACCTATGGAGTGCAGTGCTTCAGCCG
CTACCCCGACCACATGAAGCAGCACGACTTCTTCAAGTCCGCCATGCCCGAAGGCTACGTCCAGGAGCGC
ACCATCTTCTTCAAGGACGACGGCAACTACAAGACCCGCGCCGAGGTGAAGTTCGAGGGCGACACCCTGG
TGAACCGCATCGAGCTGAAGGGCATCGACTTCAAGGAGGACGGCAACATCCTGGGGCACAAGCTGGAGTA
CAACTACAACAGCCACAACGTCTATATCATGGCCGACAAGCAGAAGAACGGCATCAAGGTGAACTTCAAG
ATCCGCCACAACATCGAGGACGGCAGCGTGCAGCTCGCCGACCACTACCAGCAGAACACCCCCATCGGCG
ACGGCCCCGTGCTGCTGCCCGACAACCACTACCTGAGCACCCAGTCCGCCCTGAGCAAAGACCCCAACGA
GAAGCGCGATCACATGGTCCTGCTGGAGTTCGTGACCGCCGCCGGGATCACTCTCGGCATGGACGAGCTG
TACAAGTAACCGGTCATCATCACCATCACCATTGAGTTTAAACCCGCTGATCAGCCTCGACTGTGCCTTC
TAGTTGCCAGCCATCTGTTGTTTGCCCCTCCCCCGTGCCTTCCTTGACCCTGGAAGGTGCCACTCCCACT
GTCCTTTCCTAATAAAATGAGGAAATTGCATCGCATTGTCTGAGTAGGTGTCATTCTATTCTGGGGGGTG
GGGTGGGGCAGGACAGCAAGGGGGAGGATTGGGAAGACAATAGCAGGCATGCTGGGGATGCGGTGGGCTC
TATGGCTTCTGAGGCGGAAAGAACCAGCTGGGGCTCGATACCGTCGACCTCTAGCTAGAGCTTGGCGTAA
TCATGGTCATAGCTGTTTCCTGTGTGAAATTGTTATCCGCTCACAATTCCACACAACATACGAGCCGGAA
GCATAAAGTGTAAAGCCTAGGGTGCCTAATGAGTGAGCTAACTCACATTAATTGCGTTGCGCTCACTGCC
CGCTTTCCAGTCGGGAAACCTGTCGTGCCAGCTGCATTAATGAATCGGCCAACGCGCGGGGAGAGGCGGT
TTGCGTATTGGGCGCACTTCCGCTTCCTCGCTCACTGACTCGCTGCGCTCGGTCGTTCGGCTGCGGCGAG
CGGTATCAGCTCACTCAAAGGCGGTAATACGGTTATCCACAGAATCAGAGGATAACGCAGGAAAGAACAT
GTGAGCAAAAGGCCAGCAAAAGGCCAGGAACCGTAAAAAGGCCGCGTTGCTGGCGTTTTTCCATAGGCTC
CGCCCCCCTGACGAGCATCACAAAAATCGACGCTCAAGTCAGAGGTGGCGAAACCCGACAGGACTATAAA
GATACCAGGCGTTTCCCCCTGGAAGCTCCCTCGTGCGCTCTCCTGTTCCGACCCTGCCGCTTACCGGATA
CCTGTCCGCCTTTCTCCCTTCGGGAAGCGTGGCGCTTTCTCATAGCTCACGCTGTAGGTATCTCAGTTCG
GTGTAGGTCGTTCGCTCCAAGCTGGGCTGTGTGCACGAACCCCCCGTTCAGCCCGACCGCTGCGCCTTAT
CCGGTAACTATCGTCTTGAGTCCAACCCGGTAAGACACGACTTATCGCCACTGGCAGCAGCCACTGGTAA
CAGGATTAGCAGAGCGAGGTATGTAGGCGGTGCTACAGAGTTCTTGAAGTGGTGGCCTAACTACGGCTAC
ACTAGAAGAACAGTATTTGGTATCTGCGCTCTGCTGAAGCCAGTTACCTTCGGAAAAAGAGTTGGTAGCT
CTTGATCCGGCAAACAAACCACCGCTGGTAGCGGTGGTTTTTTTGTTTGCAAGCAGCAGATTACGCGCAG
AAAAAAAGGATCTCAA
